Addgene plasmid #161059: pDONR221-MFSD2A_STOP
Purpose: Gateway entry clone with codon-optimized ORF sequence for subcloning into custom expression vectors. Contains a STOP codon at the end of the codon-optimized ORF sequence.
Depositing lab: RESOLUTE Consortium & Giulio Superti-Furga. Depositing organization: CeMM Research Center for Molecular Medicine. Publication: The RESOLUTE consortium: unlocking SLC transporters for drug discovery. Superti-Furga G, Lackner D, Wiedmer T, Ingles-Prieto A, Barbosa B, Girardi E, Goldmann U, Gurtl B, Klavins K, Klimek C, Lindinger S, Lineiro-Retes E, Muller AC, Onstein S, Redinger G, Reil D, Sedlyarov V, Wolf G, Crawford M, Everley R, ... Steppan CM. Nat Rev Drug Discov. 2020 Jul;19(7):429-430. doi: 10.1038/d41573-020-00056-6. PubMed 32265506.
Backbone
  Vector backbone: pDONR221
  Backbone manufacturer: ThermoFisher Scientific
  Backbone size w/o insert (bp): 2550
  Vector type: Mammalian Expression
Growth in bacteria
  Bacterial resistance: Kanamycin, 50 μg/mL
  Growth temperature: 37°C
  Growth strain: NEB Stable
  Copy number: High Copy
Gene/Insert
  Gene/Insert name: MFSD2A (alt name: FLJ14490, MFSD2)
  Species: H. sapiens (human)
  Insert size (bp): 1632
  Entrez Gene: MFSD2A (a.k.a. MCPH15, MFSD2, NLS1)
  Cloning method: Gateway Cloning
  Sequencing primers: 5′ M13-fwd; 3′ M13-rev
Terms and licenses: Academic/Nonprofit Terms; Industry Terms
Depositor comments: This plasmid contains a STOP codon at the end of the codon-optimized ORF. For the version of this plasmid that does not contain a STOP codon, please see Addgene plasmid 131893 For more information on the full Resolute plasmid collection, please see www.addgene.org/depositor-collections/re-solute/. Please provide your feedback on this plasmid to the RESOLUTE consortium by filling out their RESOLUTE repository feedback form: https://forms.office.com/Pages/ResponsePage.aspx?id=0e05yklzmkS7rjFGQL4N7z4feCLQvEJAmVcOCM_u885UN1JJRko0Ukg4TVQwNTZLOUxPQVJWT1NHUCQlQCN0PWcu
How to cite: pDONR221-MFSD2A_STOP was a gift from RESOLUTE Consortium & Giulio Superti-Furga (Addgene plasmid # 161059 ; http://n2t.net/addgene:161059 ; RRID:Addgene_161059)
