[The description below was written by a language model from this plasmid's Addgene catalogue record and pLannotate feature annotations shown in this document.]
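Description:
pDONR221-MFSD2A_STOP is a Gateway entry clone built on the commercial pDONR221 backbone, carrying a codon-optimized open reading frame for human MFSD2A (also known as MFSD2 or NLS1). It is a small plasmid of about 4.2 kb that is propagated in E. coli from a high-copy ColE1/pUC-type origin and selected with kanamycin through an aminoglycoside phosphotransferase (KanR) gene. Although the catalogue lists the vector type as mammalian expression, the annotated features show no eukaryotic promoter or polyadenylation signal. The plasmid is therefore a shuttle for the ORF rather than an expression construct in its own right.

The roughly 1.6 kb MFSD2A coding sequence lies between attL1 and attL2 sites, the recombination sites used in the Gateway LR Clonase reaction. This allows directional transfer of the ORF into any attR-containing destination vector that supplies the desired promoter, tags and selection markers. MFSD2A encodes a sodium-dependent lysophosphatidylcholine symporter that is important for blood-brain barrier formation and function and for delivering the omega-3 fatty acid DHA to the brain. This version keeps a stop codon at the end of the ORF, so it suits native or N-terminally tagged expression but not C-terminal fusions; the depositor notes that a companion clone without the stop codon exists. Other annotated elements are standard backbone features: rrnB T1 and T2 terminators upstream of the cassette that insulate it from read-through transcription, a T7 promoter adjacent to attL2, and short lacI and lacZα remnants. The clone belongs to a consortium collection of solute carrier transporter ORFs intended for subcloning into custom expression vectors.
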