Features (pLannotate 1.2.2; 10 found; start..end, strand, type, name):
      1..100     +  protein_bind   attL1: mutant version of attL; recombination site for the Gateway® LR reaction LR Clonase™
    106..1734    +  CDS            MFSD2A: NLS1_HUMAN - Also known as MFSD2, NLS1. Experimental evidence at protein level: Swiss-Prot protein existence level 1. Sodium-dependent lysophosphatidylcholine (LPC) symporter, which plays an essential role for blood-brain barrier formation and function (PubMed:24828040). Specifically expressed in endothelium of the blood-brain barrier of micro-vessels and transports LPC into the brain (By similarity). Transport of LPC is essential because it constitutes the major mechanism by which docosahexaenoic acid (DHA), an omega-3 fatty acid that is essential for normal brain growth and cognitive functio
   1739..1838    -  protein_bind   attL2: mutant version of attL; recombination site for the Gateway® LR reaction LR Clonase™
   1856..1874    -  promoter       T7 promoter: promoter for bacteriophage T7 RNA polymerase
   2008..2817    +  CDS            KanR: aminoglycoside phosphotransferase; aph(3')-Ia; confers resistance to kanamycin in bacteria or G418 (Geneticin®) in eukaryotes
   2964..3552    +  rep_origin     ori: high-copy-number ColE1/pMB1/pBR322/pUC origin of replication
   3735..3827    +  CDS            lacI (fragment): lac repressor; lacI; The lac repressor binds to the lac operator to inhibit transcription in E. coli. This inhibition can be relieved by adding lactose or isopropyl-β-D-thiogalactopyranoside (IPTG).
   3882..3909    -  terminator     rrnB T2 terminator: transcription terminator T2 from the E. coli rrnB gene
   4041..4084    +  terminator     rrnB T1 terminator: Escherichia coli rrnB; transcription terminator T1 from the E. coli rrnB gene
   4131..4167    -  CDS            lacZα (fragment): LacZα fragment of β-galactosidase; lacZ fragment
>Addgene plasmid #161059 | pDONR221-MFSD2A_STOP | addgene full sequence | sequence record 342378 | Addgene NGS Result
CAAATAATGATTTTATTTTGACTGATAGTGACCTGTTCGTTGCAACACATTGATGAGCAATGCTTTTTTA
TAATGCCAACTTTGTACAAAAAAGCAGGCTCCACCATGGCCAAGGGAGAGGGAGCAGAGAGCGGATCCGC
CGCCGGCCTGCTGCCAACCAGCATCCTGCAGTCCACAGAGCGCCCTGCCCAGGTGAAGAAGGAGCCCAAG
AAGAAGAAGCAGCAGCTGTCCGTGTGCAACAAGCTGTGCTACGCACTGGGAGGAGCACCTTATCAGGTGA
CCGGATGCGCCCTGGGCTTCTTTCTGCAGATCTACCTGCTGGACGTGGCCCAGAAGGATGAGGAGGTGGT
GTTCTGTTTTAGCTCCTTTCAAGTGGGCCCATTCTCTGCCAGCATCATCCTGTTTGTGGGAAGGGCATGG
GACGCAATCACCGATCCACTGGTGGGACTGTGCATCTCCAAGTCTCCTTGGACATGTCTGGGCCGGCTGA
TGCCCTGGATCATCTTCAGCACCCCTCTGGCCGTGATCGCCTACTTCCTGATCTGGTTTGTGCCCGACTT
CCCTCACGGCCAGACATACTGGTATCTGCTGTTTTACTGCCTGTTCGAGACCATGGTGACATGTTTTCAC
GTGCCCTATTCCGCCCTGACCATGTTCATCTCTACCGAGCAGACAGAGCGCGATTCTGCCACCGCCTATC
GGATGACAGTGGAGGTGCTGGGAACCGTGCTGGGAACAGCAATCCAGGGACAGATCGTGGGACAGGCAGA
CACCCCTTGCTTCCAGGATCTGAACTCTAGCACCGTGGCCAGCCAGTCCGCCAATCACACACACGGCACC
ACAAGCCACCGGGAGACCCAGAAGGCATACCTGCTGGCAGCAGGCGTGATCGTGTGCATCTATATCATCT
GTGCCGTGATCCTGATCCTGGGCGTGCGCGAGCAGAGGGAGCCTTACGAGGCCCAGCAGTCTGAGCCAAT
CGCCTACTTCCGGGGACTGAGGCTGGTCATGAGCCACGGCCCCTACATCAAGCTGATCACCGGCTTCCTG
TTTACAAGCCTGGCCTTCATGCTGGTGGAGGGCAACTTCGTGCTGTTTTGTACCTATACACTGGGCTTTA
GAAACGAGTTCCAGAATCTGCTGCTGGCCATCATGCTGTCCGCCACCCTGACAATCCCAATCTGGCAGTG
GTTTCTGACCAGGTTCGGCAAGAAGACAGCCGTGTACGTGGGCATCTCCTCTGCCGTGCCCTTTCTGATC
CTGGTGGCCCTGATGGAGTCCAATCTGATCATCACCTATGCCGTGGCAGTGGCAGCAGGAATCAGCGTGG
CAGCAGCCTTCCTGCTGCCATGGTCCATGCTGCCCGACGTGATCGACGATTTTCACCTGAAGCAGCCACA
CTTCCACGGCACAGAGCCCATCTTCTTTTCCTTTTACGTGTTCTTTACCAAGTTCGCCTCTGGCGTGAGC
CTGGGCATCTCCACACTGTCTCTGGATTTTGCCGGCTATCAGACCAGAGGCTGCTCTCAGCCAGAGAGGG
TGAAGTTCACCCTGAACATGCTGGTGACAATGGCCCCCATCGTGCTGATCCTGCTGGGCCTGCTGCTGTT
CAAGATGTACCCTATCGACGAGGAGCGGAGAAGGCAGAATAAGAAGGCCCTGCAGGCCCTGAGGGACGAG
GCAAGCTCCTCTGGCTGTTCTGAGACCGATAGCACAGAGCTGGCCAGCATCCTGTAAGACCCAGCTTTCT
TGTACAAAGTTGGCATTATAAGAAAGCATTGCTTATCAATTTGTTGCAACGAACAGGTCACTATCAGTCA
AAATAAAATCATTATTTGCCATCCAGCTGATATCCCCTATAGTGAGTCGTATTACATGGTCATAGCTGTT
TCCTGGCAGCTCTGGCCCGTGTCTCAAAATCTCTGATGTTACATTGCACAAGATAAAAATATATCATCAT
GAACAATAAAACTGTCTGCTTACATAAACAGTAATACAAGGGGTGTTATGAGCCATATTCAACGGGAAAC
GTCGAGGCCGCGATTAAATTCCAACATGGATGCTGATTTATATGGGTATAAATGGGCTCGCGATAATGTC
GGGCAATCAGGTGCGACAATCTATCGCTTGTATGGGAAGCCCGATGCGCCAGAGTTGTTTCTGAAACATG
GCAAAGGTAGCGTTGCCAATGATGTTACAGATGAGATGGTCAGACTAAACTGGCTGACGGAATTTATGCC
TCTTCCGACCATCAAGCATTTTATCCGTACTCCTGATGATGCATGGTTACTCACCACTGCGATCCCCGGA
AAAACAGCATTCCAGGTATTAGAAGAATATCCTGATTCAGGTGAAAATATTGTTGATGCGCTGGCAGTGT
TCCTGCGCCGGTTGCATTCGATTCCTGTTTGTAATTGTCCTTTTAACAGCGATCGCGTATTTCGTCTCGC
TCAGGCGCAATCACGAATGAATAACGGTTTGGTTGATGCGAGTGATTTTGATGACGAGCGTAATGGCTGG
CCTGTTGAACAAGTCTGGAAAGAAATGCATAAACTTTTGCCATTCTCACCGGATTCAGTCGTCACTCATG
GTGATTTCTCACTTGATAACCTTATTTTTGACGAGGGGAAATTAATAGGTTGTATTGATGTTGGACGAGT
CGGAATCGCAGACCGATACCAGGATCTTGCCATCCTATGGAACTGCCTCGGTGAGTTTTCTCCTTCATTA
CAGAAACGGCTTTTTCAAAAATATGGTATTGATAATCCTGATATGAATAAATTGCAGTTTCATTTGATGC
TCGATGAGTTTTTCTAATCAGAATTGGTTAATTGGTTGTAACACTGGCAGAGCATTACGCTGACTTGACG
GGACGGCGCAAGCTCATGACCAAAATCCCTTAACGTGAGTTACGCGTCGTTCCACTGAGCGTCAGACCCC
GTAGAAAAGATCAAAGGATCTTCTTGAGATCCTTTTTTTCTGCGCGTAATCTGCTGCTTGCAAACAAAAA
AACCACCGCTACCAGCGGTGGTTTGTTTGCCGGATCAAGAGCTACCAACTCTTTTTCCGAAGGTAACTGG
CTTCAGCAGAGCGCAGATACCAAATACTGTTCTTCTAGTGTAGCCGTAGTTAGGCCACCACTTCAAGAAC
TCTGTAGCACCGCCTACATACCTCGCTCTGCTAATCCTGTTACCAGTGGCTGCTGCCAGTGGCGATAAGT
CGTGTCTTACCGGGTTGGACTCAAGACGATAGTTACCGGATAAGGCGCAGCGGTCGGGCTGAACGGGGGG
TTCGTGCACACAGCCCAGCTTGGAGCGAACGACCTACACCGAACTGAGATACCTACAGCGTGAGCTATGA
GAAAGCGCCACGCTTCCCGAAGGGAGAAAGGCGGACAGGTATCCGGTAAGCGGCAGGGTCGGAACAGGAG
AGCGCACGAGGGAGCTTCCAGGGGGAAACGCCTGGTATCTTTATAGTCCTGTCGGGTTTCGCCACCTCTG
ACTTGAGCGTCGATTTTTGTGATGCTCGTCAGGGGGGCGGAGCCTATGGAAAAACGCCAGCAACGCGGCC
TTTTTACGGTTCCTGGCCTTTTGCTGGCCTTTTGCTCACATGTTCTTTCCTGCGTTATCCCCTGATTCTG
TGGATAACCGTATTACCGCCTTTGAGTGAGCTGATACCGCTCGCCGCAGCCGAACGACCGAGCGCAGCGA
GTCAGTGAGCGAGGAAGCGGAAGAGCGCCCAATACGCAAACCGCCTCTCCCCGCGCGTTGGCCGATTCAT
TAATGCAGCTGGCACGACAGGTTTCCCGACTGGAAAGCGGGCAGTGAGCGCAACGCAATTAATACGCGTA
CCGCTAGCCAGGAAGAGTTTGTAGAAACGCAAAAAGGCCATCCGTCAGGATGGCCTTCTGCTTAGTTTGA
TGCCTGGCAGTTTATGGCGGGCGTCCTGCCCGCCACCCTCCGGGCCGTTGCTTCACAACGTTCAAATCCG
CTCCCGGCGGATTTGTCCTACTCAGGAGAGCGTTCACCGACAAACAACAGATAAAACGAAAGGCCCAGTC
TTCCGACTGAGCCTTTCGTTTTATTTGATGCCTGGCAGTTCCCTACTCTCGCGTTAACGCTAGCATGGAT
GTTTTCCCAGTCACGACGTTGTAAAACGACGGCCAGTCTTAAGCTCGGGCCC
