>Addgene plasmid #161059 | pDONR221-MFSD2A_STOP | depositor partial sequence | sequence record 312053 | Codon-optimized ORF of MFSD2A
ATGGCCAAGGGAGAGGGAGCAGAGAGCGGATCCGCCGCCGGCCTGCTGCCAACCAGCATCCTGCAGTCCA
CAGAGCGCCCTGCCCAGGTGAAGAAGGAGCCCAAGAAGAAGAAGCAGCAGCTGTCCGTGTGCAACAAGCT
GTGCTACGCACTGGGAGGAGCACCTTATCAGGTGACCGGATGCGCCCTGGGCTTCTTTCTGCAGATCTAC
CTGCTGGACGTGGCCCAGAAGGATGAGGAGGTGGTGTTCTGTTTTAGCTCCTTTCAAGTGGGCCCATTCT
CTGCCAGCATCATCCTGTTTGTGGGAAGGGCATGGGACGCAATCACCGATCCACTGGTGGGACTGTGCAT
CTCCAAGTCTCCTTGGACATGTCTGGGCCGGCTGATGCCCTGGATCATCTTCAGCACCCCTCTGGCCGTG
ATCGCCTACTTCCTGATCTGGTTTGTGCCCGACTTCCCTCACGGCCAGACATACTGGTATCTGCTGTTTT
ACTGCCTGTTCGAGACCATGGTGACATGTTTTCACGTGCCCTATTCCGCCCTGACCATGTTCATCTCTAC
CGAGCAGACAGAGCGCGATTCTGCCACCGCCTATCGGATGACAGTGGAGGTGCTGGGAACCGTGCTGGGA
ACAGCAATCCAGGGACAGATCGTGGGACAGGCAGACACCCCTTGCTTCCAGGATCTGAACTCTAGCACCG
TGGCCAGCCAGTCCGCCAATCACACACACGGCACCACAAGCCACCGGGAGACCCAGAAGGCATACCTGCT
GGCAGCAGGCGTGATCGTGTGCATCTATATCATCTGTGCCGTGATCCTGATCCTGGGCGTGCGCGAGCAG
AGGGAGCCTTACGAGGCCCAGCAGTCTGAGCCAATCGCCTACTTCCGGGGACTGAGGCTGGTCATGAGCC
ACGGCCCCTACATCAAGCTGATCACCGGCTTCCTGTTTACAAGCCTGGCCTTCATGCTGGTGGAGGGCAA
CTTCGTGCTGTTTTGTACCTATACACTGGGCTTTAGAAACGAGTTCCAGAATCTGCTGCTGGCCATCATG
CTGTCCGCCACCCTGACAATCCCAATCTGGCAGTGGTTTCTGACCAGGTTCGGCAAGAAGACAGCCGTGT
ACGTGGGCATCTCCTCTGCCGTGCCCTTTCTGATCCTGGTGGCCCTGATGGAGTCCAATCTGATCATCAC
CTATGCCGTGGCAGTGGCAGCAGGAATCAGCGTGGCAGCAGCCTTCCTGCTGCCATGGTCCATGCTGCCC
GACGTGATCGACGATTTTCACCTGAAGCAGCCACACTTCCACGGCACAGAGCCCATCTTCTTTTCCTTTT
ACGTGTTCTTTACCAAGTTCGCCTCTGGCGTGAGCCTGGGCATCTCCACACTGTCTCTGGATTTTGCCGG
CTATCAGACCAGAGGCTGCTCTCAGCCAGAGAGGGTGAAGTTCACCCTGAACATGCTGGTGACAATGGCC
CCCATCGTGCTGATCCTGCTGGGCCTGCTGCTGTTCAAGATGTACCCTATCGACGAGGAGCGGAGAAGGC
AGAATAAGAAGGCCCTGCAGGCCCTGAGGGACGAGGCAAGCTCCTCTGGCTGTTCTGAGACCGATAGCAC
AGAGCTGGCCAGCATCCTGTAA
